>Addgene plasmid #180702 | pMYT049 | addgene full sequence | sequence record 369605 | Addgene NGS Result
GCGAGGGTGAAGGTGACGCAACTAATGGTAAACTGACGCTGAAGTTCATCTGTACTACTGGTAAACTGCC
GGTTCCTTGGCCGACTCTGGTAACGACGCTGACTTATGGTGTTCAGTGCTTTGCTCGTTATCCGGACCAT
ATGAAGCAGCATGACTTCTTCAAGTCCGCCATGCCGGAAGGCTATGTGCAGGAACGCACGATTTCCTTTA
AGGATGACGGCACGTACAAAACGCGTGCGGAAGTGAAATTTGAAGGCGATACCCTGGTAAACCGCATTGA
GCTGAAAGGCATTGACTTTAAAGAGGACGGCAATATCCTGGGCCATAAGCTGGAATACAATTTTAACAGC
CACAATGTTTACATCACCGCCGATAAACAAAAAAATGGCATTAAAGCGAATTTTAAAATTCGCCACAACG
TGGAGGATGGCAGCGTGCAGCTGGCTGATCACTACCAGCAAAACACTCCAATCGGTGATGGTCCTGTTCT
GCTGCCAGACAATCACTATCTGAGCACGCAAAGCGTTCTGTCTAAAGATCCGAACGAGAAACGCGATCAT
ATGGTTCTGCTGGAGTTCGTAACCGCAGCGGGCATCACGCATGGTATGGATGAACTGTACAAATGACCAG
GCATCAAATAAAACGAAAGGCTCAGTCGAAAGACTGGGCCTTTCGTTTTATCTGTTGTTTGTCGGTGAAC
GCTCTCTACTAGAGTCACACTGGCTCACCTTCGGGTGGGCCTTTCTGCGTTTATAGGTCTCAGCTGTAGA
TGAGACGTCCTACTAGTCACACTGCAGGCAGACACAGTAAGACACGGGCCCTGCGGTAAACGAAAGTTAT
CTGCTCTGGCGTAAGTCTCCTACTGTGTCTGAGTCACCCTGATTATTCACGAGGCTATTGTAAAGCGAAG
TTGGGAAGGTATCGGTCTACGGTAACGGAACCACTATCTCGGAGCACACGACGCGGCCGCGATTATCAAA
AAGGATCTTCACCTAGATCCTTTTAAATTAAAAATGAAGTTTTAAATCAATCTAAAGTATATATGAGTAA
ACTTGGTCTGACAGTTACCAATGCTTAATCAGTGAGGCACCTATCTCAGCGATCTGTCTATTTCGTTCAT
CCATAGTTGCCTGACTCCCCGTCGTGTAGATAACTACGATACGGGAGGGCTTACCATCTGGCCCCAGTGC
TGCAATGATACCGCGGGACCCACGCTCACCGGCTCCAGATTTATCAGCAATAAACCAGCCAGCCGGAAGG
GCCGAGCGCAGAAGTGGTCCTGCAACTTTATCCGCCTCCATCCAGTCTATTAATTGTTGCCGGGAAGCTA
GAGTAAGTAGTTCGCCAGTTAATAGTTTGCGCAACGTTGTTGCCATTGCTACAGGCATCGTGGTGTCACG
CTCGTCGTTTGGTATGGCTTCATTCAGCTCCGGTTCCCAACGATCAAGGCGAGTTACATGATCCCCCATG
TTGTGCAAAAAAGCGGTTAGCTCCTTCGGTCCTCCGATCGTTGTCAGAAGTAAGTTGGCCGCAGTGTTAT
CACTCATGGTTATGGCAGCACTGCATAATTCTCTTACTGTCATGCCATCCGTAAGATGCTTTTCTGTGAC
TGGTGAGTACTCAACCAAGTCATTCTGAGAATAGTGTATGCGGCGACCGAGTTGCTCTTGCCCGGCGTCA
ATACGGGATAATACCGCGCCACATAGCAGAACTTTAAAAGTGCTCATCATTGGAAAACGTTCTTCGGGGC
GAAAACTCTCAAGGATCTTACCGCTGTTGAGATCCAGTTCGATGTAACCCACTCGTGCACCCAACTGATC
TTCAGCATCTTTTACTTTCACCAGCGTTTCTGGGTGAGCAAAAACAGGAAGGCAAAATGCCGCAAAAAAG
GGAATAAGGGCGACACGGAAATGTTGAATACTCATACTCTTCCTTTTTCAATATTATTGAAGCATTTATC
AGGGTTATTGTCTCATGAGCGGATACATATTTGAATGTATTTAGAAAAATAAACAAATAGGGGTTCCGCG
CACATTTCCCCGAAAAGTGCCACCTGTCATGACCAAAATCCCTTAACGTGAGTTTTCGTTCCACTGAGCG
TCAGACCCCGTAGAAAAGATCAAAGGATCTTCTTGAGATCCTTTTTTTCTGCGCGTAATCTGCTGCTTGC
AAACAAAAAAACCACCGCTACCAGCGGTGGTTTGTTTGCCGGATCAAGAGCTACCAACTCTTTTTCCGAA
GGTAACTGGCTTCAGCAGAGCGCAGATACCAAATACTGTTCTTCTAGTGTAGCCGTAGTTAGGCCACCAC
TTCAAGAACTCTGTAGCACCGCCTACATACCTCGCTCTGCTAATCCTGTTACCAGTGGCTGCTGCCAGTG
GCGATAAGTCGTGTCTTACCGGGTTGGACTCAAGACGATAGTTACCGGATAAGGCGCAGCGGTCGGGCTG
AACGGGGGGTTCGTGCACACAGCCCAGCTTGGAGCGAACGACCTACACCGAACTGAGATACCTACAGCGT
GAGCTATGAGAAAGCGCCACGCTTCCCGAAGGGAGAAAGGCGGACAGGTATCCGGTAAGCGGCAGGGTCG
GAACAGGAGAGCGCACGAGGGAGCTTCCAGGGGGAAACGCCTGGTATCTTTATAGTCCTGTCGGGTTTCG
CCACCTCTGACTTGAGCGTCGATTTTTGTGATGCTCGTCAGGGGGGCGGAGCCTATGGAAAAACGCCAGC
AACGCGGCCTTTTTACGGTTCCTGGCCTTTTGCTGGCCTTTTGCTCACATGTTCTTTCCTGCGTTATCCC
CTGATTCTGTGGATAACCGTGCGGCCGCACGCACAAGGTCAGGGCACTCATGCGACAATCAACTCGATGC
ATGATCCGCACCATTGTCGAGGGGCCAGCGTCAATAGTGCCGATGACCACAGACCCGGTTAAGACATAGC
CGAATGGAGCCGCGCCGACCACAGAATGATAGCGGTGTAGCGAAGGATCAAGGGAATTCAGAGTCTAGAT
GGTCGTCTCAAAGTAACGTGAGACCGAAAGTGAAACGTGATTTCATGCGTCATTTTGAACATTTTGTAAA
TCTTATTTAATAATGTGTGCGGCAATTCACATTTAATTTATGAATGTTTTCTTAACATCGCGGCAACTCA
AGAAACGGCAGGTTCGGATCTTAGCTACTAGAGAAAGAGGAGAAATACTAGATGCGTAAAGGCGAAGAAC
TGTTCACTGGTGTCGTCCCTATTCTGGTGGAACTGGATGGTGATGTCAACGGTCATAAGTTTTCCGTGCG
TG
Features (pLannotate 1.2.2; 6 found; start..end, strand, type, name):
    635..706     +  terminator     rrnB T1 terminator: transcription terminator T1 from the E. coli rrnB gene
    722..749     +  terminator     T7Te terminator: phage T7 early transcription terminator
   1065..1925    -  CDS            AmpR: β-lactamase; bla; confers resistance to ampicillin, carbenicillin, and related antibiotics
   1926..2030    -  promoter       AmpR promoter: bla
   2133..2721    +  rep_origin     ori: high-copy-number ColE1/pMB1/pBR322/pUC origin of replication
   3202..623     +  CDS            superfolder GFP (across the origin): GFP variant that folds robustly even when fused to poorly folded proteins (Pédelacq et al., 2006)
