[The description below was written by a language model from this plasmid's Addgene catalogue record and pLannotate feature annotations shown in this document.]
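Description:
pMYT049 is an empty assembly-cassette backbone for hierarchical Golden Gate (MoClo) cloning in Saccharomyces cerevisiae engineering, built on the pYTK095 vector from the Yeast Toolkit (YTK) and intended for use in both the YTK and the Multiplex Yeast Toolkit (MYT) systems. It is a small (about 3.3 kb) synthetic-biology plasmid maintained in E. coli, where a high-copy ColE1/pUC-type origin drives replication and a β-lactamase gene under its native bla promoter provides ampicillin selection. The feature table shows no yeast origin, yeast marker or integration homology, consistent with a vector that serves only as a bacterial carrier for assembled transcription units.

The record lists no insert. Instead, the cloning position is occupied by a superfolder GFP coding sequence followed by the rrnB T1 and T7Te transcription terminators. The depositor notes that GFP is expressed in E. coli, although the promoter driving it is not annotated. In toolkits of this kind, such a cassette usually acts as a visual dropout marker: successful assembly replaces it, so correct clones are non-fluorescent. The record does not explicitly describe this use.

The defining elements are the ConL5 and ConR6 connectors, which are not picked up in the automated annotation. These flank the assembled cassette and set its position, so that it can be joined in a defined order with cassettes carrying neighbouring connector pairs when building multigene constructs. The depositor also notes that plasmid yield can fall after repeated passaging.
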