Addgene plasmid #180702: pMYT049
Purpose: (Empty Backbone) Assembly cassette with ConL5 and ConR6 connectors to be used in the Dueber YTK and Ellis MYT systems
Depositing lab: Tom Ellis. Depositing organization: Imperial College London. Publication: A Multiplex MoClo Toolkit for Extensive and Flexible Engineering of Saccharomyces cerevisiae. Shaw WM, Khalil AS, Ellis T. ACS Synth Biol. 2023 Nov 6. doi: 10.1021/acssynbio.3c00423. PubMed 37930278.
Backbone
  Vector backbone: pYTK095
  Backbone manufacturer: John Dueber
  Vector type: Synthetic Biology
Growth in bacteria
  Bacterial resistance: Ampicillin, 100 μg/mL
  Growth temperature: 37°C
  Growth strain: DH5alpha
  Copy number: High Copy
Gene/Insert
  Gene/Insert name: None
Terms and licenses: Academic/Nonprofit Terms; Industry Terms: Not Available to Industry
Depositor comments: GFP expression in E. coli. Plasmid yields may drop after multiple passages or delayed miniprepping after the culture has saturated. We suggest streaking onto solid media to pick fresh colonies every time.
How to cite: pMYT049 was a gift from Tom Ellis (Addgene plasmid # 180702 ; http://n2t.net/addgene:180702 ; RRID:Addgene_180702)
